Addgene plasmid #185366: pX459-puro-hBRAF-2
Purpose: For mammalian expression of guide RNA: caccgAAAATCCCACAGATGTGGCA that targets human BRAF
Depositing lab: Ayaz Najafov. Depositing organization: University of Texas Southwestern Medical Center.
Backbone
  Vector backbone: pX459-Puro
  Vector type: Mammalian Expression
  Selectable markers: Puromycin
Growth in bacteria
  Bacterial resistance: Ampicillin, 100 μg/mL
  Growth temperature: 37°C
  Growth strain: DH5alpha
  Copy number: Unknown
Gene/Insert
  Gene/Insert name: BRAF
  gRNA/shRNA sequence: guide RNA: caccgAAAATCCCACAGATGTGGCA
  Species: H. sapiens (human)
  Insert size (bp): 26
  Mutation: WT
  Entrez Gene: BRAF (a.k.a. B-RAF1, B-raf, BRAF-1, BRAF1, NS7, RAFB1)
  Cloning method: Restriction Enzyme; 5′ cloning site BbsI (destroyed during cloning); 3′ cloning site BbsI (destroyed during cloning)
Terms and licenses: Academic/Nonprofit Terms; Industry Terms: Not Available to Industry
How to cite: pX459-puro-hBRAF-2 was a gift from Ayaz Najafov (Addgene plasmid # 185366 ; http://n2t.net/addgene:185366 ; RRID:Addgene_185366)
