[The description below was written by a language model from this plasmid's Addgene catalogue record and pLannotate feature annotations shown in this document.]
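Description:
pX459-puro-hBRAF-2 is an all-in-one CRISPR/Cas9 mammalian expression plasmid of about 9.2 kb, built on the pX459-Puro backbone and carrying a single guide RNA directed against human BRAF. It is propagated in E. coli using a high-copy ColE1/pUC-type origin and an ampicillin resistance gene (β-lactamase) driven by its own promoter. An f1 phage origin is also present. The annotation additionally picks up a single AAV2 inverted terminal repeat and short bom and rop fragments. These look like backbone remnants rather than functional modules, and one ITR alone would not support AAV packaging.

The payload consists of two expression units. A human U6 RNA polymerase III promoter drives the guide. The short BRAF-targeting oligonucleotide insert was cloned into BbsI sites, which were destroyed in the process, placing it immediately upstream of the Streptococcus pyogenes gRNA scaffold. A second partial scaffold fragment is annotated just downstream. The second unit uses a CMV enhancer, chicken β-actin promoter and hybrid intron to express S. pyogenes Cas9. Cas9 is annotated as contiguous N- and C-terminal portions that together span the full coding sequence, followed by a nucleoplasmin nuclear localization signal. A puromycin N-acetyltransferase coding sequence follows in the same transcription unit and ends at a bovine growth hormone polyadenylation signal. The element linking Cas9 to the puromycin marker is not annotated in the feature table.

Transfection into human cells therefore delivers both nuclease and guide from one plasmid, and puromycin can be used to enrich for transfected cells. According to the record, the plasmid's purpose is mammalian expression of a BRAF-targeting guide, consistent with Cas9-mediated cleavage at the BRAF locus for gene disruption or editing. The "-2" in the name suggests it is one of a set of BRAF guides, though the record does not say so.
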