Features (pLannotate 1.2.2; 19 found; start..end, strand, type, name):
      1..241     +  promoter       U6 promoter: RNA polymerase III promoter for human U6 snRNA
    271..346     +  misc_RNA       gRNA scaffold: guide RNA scaffold for the Streptococcus pyogenes CRISPR/Cas9 system
    353..396     +  misc_RNA       gRNA scaffold (fragment): guide RNA scaffold for the Streptococcus pyogenes CRISPR/Cas9 system
    443..728     +  enhancer       CMV enhancer: human cytomegalovirus immediate early enhancer; contains an 18-bp deletion relative to the standard CMV enhancer
    730..1007    +  promoter       chicken β-actin promoter: No description available
   1008..1235    +  intron         hybrid intron: hybrid between chicken β-actin (CBA) and minute virus of mice (MMV) introns (Gray et al., 2011)
   1373..2974    +  CDS            Cas9(N): N-terminal portion of Streptococcus pyogenes Cas9 (Zetsche et al., 2015)
   2975..5473    +  CDS            Cas9(C): C-terminal portion of Streptococcus pyogenes Cas9 (Zetsche et al., 2015)
   5474..5521    +  CDS            nucleoplasmin NLS: bipartite nuclear localization signal from nucleoplasmin
   5591..6190    +  CDS            PuroR (fragment): puromycin N-acetyltransferase; pac from Streptomyces; confers resistance to puromycin
   6224..6335    +  polyA_signal   bGH poly(A) signal: bovine growth hormone polyadenylation signal
   6440..6580    +  repeat_region  AAV2 ITR: inverted terminal repeat of adeno-associated virus serotype 2 inverted
   6585..6636    -  misc_feature   bom (fragment): basis of mobility region from pBR322
   6655..7110    +  rep_origin     f1 ori (sequence partly withheld): f1 bacteriophage origin of replication; arrow indicates direction of (+) strand synthesis
   7111..7160    -  misc_feature   bom (fragment): basis of mobility region from pBR322
   7262..7297    -  CDS            rop (fragment): Rop protein, which maintains plasmids at low copy number; rop
   7392..7496    +  promoter       AmpR promoter: bla
   7497..8357    +  CDS            AmpR: β-lactamase; bla; confers resistance to ampicillin, carbenicillin, and related antibiotics
   8528..9116    +  rep_origin     ori: high-copy-number ColE1/pMB1/pBR322/pUC origin of replication
>Addgene plasmid #185366 | pX459-puro-hBRAF-2 | addgene full sequence | sequence record 363457 | Addgene NGS Result
GAGGGCCTATTTCCCATGATTCCTTCATATTTGCATATACGATACAAGGCTGTTAGAGAGATAATTGGAA
TTAATTTGACTGTAAACACAAAGATATTAGTACAAAATACGTGACGTAGAAAGTAATAATTTCTTGGGTA
GTTTGCAGTTTTAAAATTATGTTTTAAAATGGACTATCATATGCTTACCGTAACTTGAAAGTATTTCGAT
TTCTTGGCTTTATATATCTTGTGGAAAGGACGAAACACCGAAAATCCCACAGATGTGGCAGTTTTAGAGC
TAGAAATAGCAAGTTAAAATAAGGCTAGTCCGTTATCAACTTGAAAAAGTGGCACCGAGTCGGTGCTTTT
TTGTTTTAGAGCTAGAAATAGCAAGTTAAAATAAGGCTAGTCCGTTTTTAGCGCGTGCGCCAATTCTGCA
GACAAATGGCTCTAGAGGTACCCGTTACATAACTTACGGTAAATGGCCCGCCTGGCTGACCGCCCAACGA
CCCCCGCCCATTGACGTCAATAGTAACGCCAATAGGGACTTTCCATTGACGTCAATGGGTGGAGTATTTA
CGGTAAACTGCCCACTTGGCAGTACATCAAGTGTATCATATGCCAAGTACGCCCCCTATTGACGTCAATG
ACGGTAAATGGCCCGCCTGGCATTGTGCCCAGTACATGACCTTATGGGACTTTCCTACTTGGCAGTACAT
CTACGTATTAGTCATCGCTATTACCATGGTCGAGGTGAGCCCCACGTTCTGCTTCACTCTCCCCATCTCC
CCCCCCTCCCCACCCCCAATTTTGTATTTATTTATTTTTTAATTATTTTGTGCAGCGATGGGGGCGGGGG
GGGGGGGGGGGCGCGCGCCAGGCGGGGCGGGGCGGGGCGAGGGGCGGGGCGGGGCGAGGCGGAGAGGTGC
GGCGGCAGCCAATCAGAGCGGCGCGCTCCGAAAGTTTCCTTTTATGGCGAGGCGGCGGCGGCGGCGGCCC
TATAAAAAGCGAAGCGCGCGGCGGGCGGGAGTCGCTGCGCGCTGCCTTCGCCCCGTGCCCCGCTCCGCCG
CCGCCTCGCGCCGCCCGCCCCGGCTCTGACTGACCGCGTTACTCCCACAGGTGAGCGGGCGGGACGGCCC
TTCTCCTCCGGGCTGTAATTAGCTGAGCAAGAGGTAAGGGTTTAAGGGATGGTTGGTTGGTGGGGTATTA
ATGTTTAATTACCTGGAGCACCTGCCTGAAATCACTTTTTTTCAGGTTGGACCGGTGCCACCATGGACTA
TAAGGACCACGACGGAGACTACAAGGATCATGATATTGATTACAAAGACGATGACGATAAGATGGCCCCA
AAGAAGAAGCGGAAGGTCGGTATCCACGGAGTCCCAGCAGCCGACAAGAAGTACAGCATCGGCCTGGACA
TCGGCACCAACTCTGTGGGCTGGGCCGTGATCACCGACGAGTACAAGGTGCCCAGCAAGAAATTCAAGGT
GCTGGGCAACACCGACCGGCACAGCATCAAGAAGAACCTGATCGGAGCCCTGCTGTTCGACAGCGGCGAA
ACAGCCGAGGCCACCCGGCTGAAGAGAACCGCCAGAAGAAGATACACCAGACGGAAGAACCGGATCTGCT
ATCTGCAAGAGATCTTCAGCAACGAGATGGCCAAGGTGGACGACAGCTTCTTCCACAGACTGGAAGAGTC
CTTCCTGGTGGAAGAGGATAAGAAGCACGAGCGGCACCCCATCTTCGGCAACATCGTGGACGAGGTGGCC
TACCACGAGAAGTACCCCACCATCTACCACCTGAGAAAGAAACTGGTGGACAGCACCGACAAGGCCGACC
TGCGGCTGATCTATCTGGCCCTGGCCCACATGATCAAGTTCCGGGGCCACTTCCTGATCGAGGGCGACCT
GAACCCCGACAACAGCGACGTGGACAAGCTGTTCATCCAGCTGGTGCAGACCTACAACCAGCTGTTCGAG
GAAAACCCCATCAACGCCAGCGGCGTGGACGCCAAGGCCATCCTGTCTGCCAGACTGAGCAAGAGCAGAC
GGCTGGAAAATCTGATCGCCCAGCTGCCCGGCGAGAAGAAGAATGGCCTGTTCGGAAACCTGATTGCCCT
GAGCCTGGGCCTGACCCCCAACTTCAAGAGCAACTTCGACCTGGCCGAGGATGCCAAACTGCAGCTGAGC
AAGGACACCTACGACGACGACCTGGACAACCTGCTGGCCCAGATCGGCGACCAGTACGCCGACCTGTTTC
TGGCCGCCAAGAACCTGTCCGACGCCATCCTGCTGAGCGACATCCTGAGAGTGAACACCGAGATCACCAA
GGCCCCCCTGAGCGCCTCTATGATCAAGAGATACGACGAGCACCACCAGGACCTGACCCTGCTGAAAGCT
CTCGTGCGGCAGCAGCTGCCTGAGAAGTACAAAGAGATTTTCTTCGACCAGAGCAAGAACGGCTACGCCG
GCTACATTGACGGCGGAGCCAGCCAGGAAGAGTTCTACAAGTTCATCAAGCCCATCCTGGAAAAGATGGA
CGGCACCGAGGAACTGCTCGTGAAGCTGAACAGAGAGGACCTGCTGCGGAAGCAGCGGACCTTCGACAAC
GGCAGCATCCCCCACCAGATCCACCTGGGAGAGCTGCACGCCATTCTGCGGCGGCAGGAAGATTTTTACC
CATTCCTGAAGGACAACCGGGAAAAGATCGAGAAGATCCTGACCTTCCGCATCCCCTACTACGTGGGCCC
TCTGGCCAGGGGAAACAGCAGATTCGCCTGGATGACCAGAAAGAGCGAGGAAACCATCACCCCCTGGAAC
TTCGAGGAAGTGGTGGACAAGGGCGCTTCCGCCCAGAGCTTCATCGAGCGGATGACCAACTTCGATAAGA
ACCTGCCCAACGAGAAGGTGCTGCCCAAGCACAGCCTGCTGTACGAGTACTTCACCGTGTATAACGAGCT
GACCAAAGTGAAATACGTGACCGAGGGAATGAGAAAGCCCGCCTTCCTGAGCGGCGAGCAGAAAAAGGCC
ATCGTGGACCTGCTGTTCAAGACCAACCGGAAAGTGACCGTGAAGCAGCTGAAAGAGGACTACTTCAAGA
AAATCGAGTGCTTCGACTCCGTGGAAATCTCCGGCGTGGAAGATCGGTTCAACGCCTCCCTGGGCACATA
CCACGATCTGCTGAAAATTATCAAGGACAAGGACTTCCTGGACAATGAGGAAAACGAGGACATTCTGGAA
GATATCGTGCTGACCCTGACACTGTTTGAGGACAGAGAGATGATCGAGGAACGGCTGAAAACCTATGCCC
ACCTGTTCGACGACAAAGTGATGAAGCAGCTGAAGCGGCGGAGATACACCGGCTGGGGCAGGCTGAGCCG
GAAGCTGATCAACGGCATCCGGGACAAGCAGTCCGGCAAGACAATCCTGGATTTCCTGAAGTCCGACGGC
TTCGCCAACAGAAACTTCATGCAGCTGATCCACGACGACAGCCTGACCTTTAAAGAGGACATCCAGAAAG
CCCAGGTGTCCGGCCAGGGCGATAGCCTGCACGAGCACATTGCCAATCTGGCCGGCAGCCCCGCCATTAA
GAAGGGCATCCTGCAGACAGTGAAGGTGGTGGACGAGCTCGTGAAAGTGATGGGCCGGCACAAGCCCGAG
AACATCGTGATCGAAATGGCCAGAGAGAACCAGACCACCCAGAAGGGACAGAAGAACAGCCGCGAGAGAA
TGAAGCGGATCGAAGAGGGCATCAAAGAGCTGGGCAGCCAGATCCTGAAAGAACACCCCGTGGAAAACAC
CCAGCTGCAGAACGAGAAGCTGTACCTGTACTACCTGCAGAATGGGCGGGATATGTACGTGGACCAGGAA
CTGGACATCAACCGGCTGTCCGACTACGATGTGGACCATATCGTGCCTCAGAGCTTTCTGAAGGACGACT
CCATCGACAACAAGGTGCTGACCAGAAGCGACAAGAACCGGGGCAAGAGCGACAACGTGCCCTCCGAAGA
GGTCGTGAAGAAGATGAAGAACTACTGGCGGCAGCTGCTGAACGCCAAGCTGATTACCCAGAGAAAGTTC
GACAATCTGACCAAGGCCGAGAGAGGCGGCCTGAGCGAACTGGATAAGGCCGGCTTCATCAAGAGACAGC
TGGTGGAAACCCGGCAGATCACAAAGCACGTGGCACAGATCCTGGACTCCCGGATGAACACTAAGTACGA
CGAGAATGACAAGCTGATCCGGGAAGTGAAAGTGATCACCCTGAAGTCCAAGCTGGTGTCCGATTTCCGG
AAGGATTTCCAGTTTTACAAAGTGCGCGAGATCAACAACTACCACCACGCCCACGACGCCTACCTGAACG
CCGTCGTGGGAACCGCCCTGATCAAAAAGTACCCTAAGCTGGAAAGCGAGTTCGTGTACGGCGACTACAA
GGTGTACGACGTGCGGAAGATGATCGCCAAGAGCGAGCAGGAAATCGGCAAGGCTACCGCCAAGTACTTC
TTCTACAGCAACATCATGAACTTTTTCAAGACCGAGATTACCCTGGCCAACGGCGAGATCCGGAAGCGGC
CTCTGATCGAGACAAACGGCGAAACCGGGGAGATCGTGTGGGATAAGGGCCGGGATTTTGCCACCGTGCG
GAAAGTGCTGAGCATGCCCCAAGTGAATATCGTGAAAAAGACCGAGGTGCAGACAGGCGGCTTCAGCAAA
GAGTCTATCCTGCCCAAGAGGAACAGCGATAAGCTGATCGCCAGAAAGAAGGACTGGGACCCTAAGAAGT
ACGGCGGCTTCGACAGCCCCACCGTGGCCTATTCTGTGCTGGTGGTGGCCAAAGTGGAAAAGGGCAAGTC
CAAGAAACTGAAGAGTGTGAAAGAGCTGCTGGGGATCACCATCATGGAAAGAAGCAGCTTCGAGAAGAAT
CCCATCGACTTTCTGGAAGCCAAGGGCTACAAAGAAGTGAAAAAGGACCTGATCATCAAGCTGCCTAAGT
ACTCCCTGTTCGAGCTGGAAAACGGCCGGAAGAGAATGCTGGCCTCTGCCGGCGAACTGCAGAAGGGAAA
CGAACTGGCCCTGCCCTCCAAATATGTGAACTTCCTGTACCTGGCCAGCCACTATGAGAAGCTGAAGGGC
TCCCCCGAGGATAATGAGCAGAAACAGCTGTTTGTGGAACAGCACAAGCACTACCTGGACGAGATCATCG
AGCAGATCAGCGAGTTCTCCAAGAGAGTGATCCTGGCCGACGCTAATCTGGACAAAGTGCTGTCCGCCTA
CAACAAGCACCGGGATAAGCCCATCAGAGAGCAGGCCGAGAATATCATCCACCTGTTTACCCTGACCAAT
CTGGGAGCCCCTGCCGCCTTCAAGTACTTTGACACCACCATCGACCGGAAGAGGTACACCAGCACCAAAG
AGGTGCTGGACGCCACCCTGATCCACCAGAGCATCACCGGCCTGTACGAGACACGGATCGACCTGTCTCA
GCTGGGAGGCGACAAAAGGCCGGCGGCCACGAAAAAGGCCGGCCAGGCAAAAAAGAAAAAGGAATTCGGC
AGTGGAGAGGGCAGAGGAAGTCTGCTAACATGCGGTGACGTCGAGGAGAATCCTGGCCCAATGACCGAGT
ACAAGCCCACGGTGCGCCTCGCCACCCGCGACGACGTCCCCAGGGCCGTACGCACCCTCGCCGCCGCGTT
CGCCGACTACCCCGCCACGCGCCACACCGTCGATCCGGACCGCCACATCGAGCGGGTCACCGAGCTGCAA
GAACTCTTCCTCACGCGCGTCGGGCTCGACATCGGCAAGGTGTGGGTCGCGGACGACGGCGCCGCGGTGG
CGGTCTGGACCACGCCGGAGAGCGTCGAAGCGGGGGCGGTGTTCGCCGAGATCGGCCCGCGCATGGCCGA
GTTGAGCGGTTCCCGGCTGGCCGCGCAGCAACAGATGGAAGGCCTCCTGGCGCCGCACCGGCCCAAGGAG
CCCGCGTGGTTCCTGGCCACCGTCGGCGTCTCGCCCGACCACCAGGGCAAGGGTCTGGGCAGCGCCGTCG
TGCTCCCCGGAGTGGAGGCGGCCGAGCGCGCCGGGGTGCCCGCCTTCCTGGAGACCTCCGCGCCCCACAA
CCTCCCCTTCTACGAGCGGCTCGGCTTCACCGTCACCGCCGACGTCGAGGTGCCCGAAGGACCGCGCACC
TGGTGCATGACCCGCAAGCCCGGTGCCTGAGAATTCTAACTAGAGCTCGCTGATCAGCCTCGACTGTGCC
TTCTAGTTGCCAGCCATCTGTTGTTTGCCCCTCCCCCGTGCCTTCCTTGACCCTGGAAGGTGCCACTCCC
ACTGTCCTTTCCTAATAAAATGAGGAAATTGCATCGCATTGTCTGAGTAGGTGTCATTCTATTCTGGGGG
GTGGGGTGGGGCAGGACAGCAAGGGGGAGGATTGGGAAGAGAATAGCAGGCATGCTGGGGAGCGGCCGCA
GGAACCCCTAGTGATGGAGTTGGCCACTCCCTCTCTGCGCGCTCGCTCGCTCACTGAGGCCGGGCGACCA
AAGGTCGCCCGACGCCCGGGCTTTGCCCGGGCGGCCTCAGTGAGCGAGCGAGCGCGCAGCTGCCTGCAGG
GGCGCCTGATGCGGTATTTTCTCCTTACGCATCTGTGCGGTATTTCACACCGCATA
[95 nt withheld, positions 6637-6731]
T
[46 nt withheld, positions 6733-6778]
C
[141 nt withheld, positions 6780-6920]
CCTTTGACGTTGGAGTCCACGTTCTTT
[37 nt withheld, positions 6948-6984]
ACTCTATCTCGGGCTATTCTTTTGATTTATAAGGGATTTTGCCGATTTCGGTCTATTGGTTAAAAAATGA
GCTGATTTAACAAAAATTTAACGCGAATTTTAACAAAATATTAACGTTTACAATTTTATGGTGCACTCTC
AGTACAATCTGCTCTGATGCCGCATAGTTAAGCCAGCCCCGACACCCGCCAACACCCGCTGACGCGCCCT
GACGGGCTTGTCTGCTCCCGGCATCCGCTTACAGACAAGCTGTGACCGTCTCCGGGAGCTGCATGTGTCA
GAGGTTTTCACCGTCATCACCGAAACGCGCGAGACGAAAGGGCCTCGTGATACGCCTATTTTTATAGGTT
AATGTCATGATAATAATGGTTTCTTAGACGTCAGGTGGCACTTTTCGGGGAAATGTGCGCGGAACCCCTA
TTTGTTTATTTTTCTAAATACATTCAAATATGTATCCGCTCATGAGACAATAACCCTGATAAATGCTTCA
ATAATATTGAAAAAGGAAGAGTATGAGTATTCAACATTTCCGTGTCGCCCTTATTCCCTTTTTTGCGGCA
TTTTGCCTTCCTGTTTTTGCTCACCCAGAAACGCTGGTGAAAGTAAAAGATGCTGAAGATCAGTTGGGTG
CACGAGTGGGTTACATCGAACTGGATCTCAACAGCGGTAAGATCCTTGAGAGTTTTCGCCCCGAAGAACG
TTTTCCAATGATGAGCACTTTTAAAGTTCTGCTATGTGGCGCGGTATTATCCCGTATTGACGCCGGGCAA
GAGCAACTCGGTCGCCGCATACACTATTCTCAGAATGACTTGGTTGAGTACTCACCAGTCACAGAAAAGC
ATCTTACGGATGGCATGACAGTAAGAGAATTATGCAGTGCTGCCATAACCATGAGTGATAACACTGCGGC
CAACTTACTTCTGACAACGATCGGAGGACCGAAGGAGCTAACCGCTTTTTTGCACAACATGGGGGATCAT
GTAACTCGCCTTGATCGTTGGGAACCGGAGCTGAATGAAGCCATACCAAACGACGAGCGTGACACCACGA
TGCCTGTAGCAATGGCAACAACGTTGCGCAAACTATTAACTGGCGAACTACTTACTCTAGCTTCCCGGCA
ACAATTAATAGACTGGATGGAGGCGGATAAAGTTGCAGGACCACTTCTGCGCTCGGCCCTTCCGGCTGGC
TGGTTTATTGCTGATAAATCTGGAGCCGGTGAGCGTGGAAGCCGCGGTATCATTGCAGCACTGGGGCCAG
ATGGTAAGCCCTCCCGTATCGTAGTTATCTACACGACGGGGAGTCAGGCAACTATGGATGAACGAAATAG
ACAGATCGCTGAGATAGGTGCCTCACTGATTAAGCATTGGTAACTGTCAGACCAAGTTTACTCATATATA
CTTTAGATTGATTTAAAACTTCATTTTTAATTTAAAAGGATCTAGGTGAAGATCCTTTTTGATAATCTCA
TGACCAAAATCCCTTAACGTGAGTTTTCGTTCCACTGAGCGTCAGACCCCGTAGAAAAGATCAAAGGATC
TTCTTGAGATCCTTTTTTTCTGCGCGTAATCTGCTGCTTGCAAACAAAAAAACCACCGCTACCAGCGGTG
GTTTGTTTGCCGGATCAAGAGCTACCAACTCTTTTTCCGAAGGTAACTGGCTTCAGCAGAGCGCAGATAC
CAAATACTGTTCTTCTAGTGTAGCCGTAGTTAGGCCACCACTTCAAGAACTCTGTAGCACCGCCTACATA
CCTCGCTCTGCTAATCCTGTTACCAGTGGCTGCTGCCAGTGGCGATAAGTCGTGTCTTACCGGGTTGGAC
TCAAGACGATAGTTACCGGATAAGGCGCAGCGGTCGGGCTGAACGGGGGGTTCGTGCACACAGCCCAGCT
TGGAGCGAACGACCTACACCGAACTGAGATACCTACAGCGTGAGCTATGAGAAAGCGCCACGCTTCCCGA
AGGGAGAAAGGCGGACAGGTATCCGGTAAGCGGCAGGGTCGGAACAGGAGAGCGCACGAGGGAGCTTCCA
GGGGGAAACGCCTGGTATCTTTATAGTCCTGTCGGGTTTCGCCACCTCTGACTTGAGCGTCGATTTTTGT
GATGCTCGTCAGGGGGGCGGAGCCTATGGAAAAACGCCAGCAACGCGGCCTTTTTACGGTTCCTGGCCTT
TTGCTGGCCTTTTGCTCACATGT
